Addgene plasmid #188024: GBH-2aG4-cmlc2GFP.3
Purpose: Cloning vector for conditional, intronic, targeted integration of a genebreak cassette optimized for zebrafish
Depositing lab: Karl Clark. Depositing organization: Mayo Foundation for Medical Education and Research.
Backbone
  Vector backbone: pKTol2-SE
  Backbone manufacturer: K.Clark
  Backbone size w/o insert (bp): 7200
  Vector type: Targetable insertional mutagen and reporter system
Growth in bacteria
  Bacterial resistance: Kanamycin, 50 μg/mL
  Growth temperature: 37°C
  Growth strain: DH5alpha
  Copy number: High Copy
Gene/Insert
  Gene/Insert name: Targeted 2aGal4VP16 protein trap; secondary marker cmlc2 GFP
  Species: D. rerio (zebrafish)
  Promoter: Endogenuous Promoter; cmlc2 promotor
  Cloning method: Restriction Enzyme; 5′ cloning site BfuaI (unknown if destroyed); 3′ cloning site BspQI (unknown if destroyed)
  Sequencing primers: 5′ SEQ-pk-F1: TGTATTACTGTTTATGTAAGCAGACA; 3′ SEQ-pk-R1: AGCGAGTCAGTGAGCGA
Terms and licenses: Academic/Nonprofit Terms; Industry Terms: Not Available to Industry
Depositor comments: This plasmid is designed to have homology domains cloned into the 5' end and 3' end. Bfuai is used to clone in the 5' homology domain, while BspQi is used to clone in the 3' homology domain.
How to cite: GBH-2aG4-cmlc2GFP.3 was a gift from Karl Clark (Addgene plasmid # 188024 ; http://n2t.net/addgene:188024 ; RRID:Addgene_188024)
