[The description below was written by a language model from this plasmid's Addgene catalogue record and pLannotate feature annotations shown in this document.]
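Description:
GBH-2aG4-cmlc2GFP.3 is a cloning vector for building targeted, intronic gene-break (protein-trap) integration donors optimized for zebrafish. It is built on the pKTol2-SE backbone, and the sequenced record is about 7.2 kb. It is maintained in E. coli at high copy through a ColE1/pUC-type origin and selected with kanamycin (KanR, aph(3')-Ia). The backbone also retains pBluescript-derived remnants (lac promoter/operator, a lacZα fragment, T3 and T7 promoters). The plasmid is delivered empty of targeting sequence. The user clones a 5′ homology domain using BfuAI and a 3′ homology domain using BspQI, so that the cassette between them can be directed to a chosen intron. The record does not describe the nuclease or integration method used.

The payload lies between two same-orientation loxP sites, so Cre should be able to excise the cassette after integration, which is consistent with the "conditional" design. Its first component is a promoterless P2A peptide followed by the GAL4 DNA-binding domain fused to a VP16 activation domain. Expression depends on the endogenous promoter of the trapped gene, and the 2A sequence releases Gal4-VP16 from the truncated host protein. The insertion can therefore both disrupt the gene and report its expression pattern, presumably through a UAS-driven reporter line. Splice-acceptor or other gene-breaking elements are not annotated in the feature table.

Downstream is a secondary marker, a green fluorescent protein (annotated as TagGFP2) with a bGH polyadenylation signal. According to the catalogue it is driven by the cmlc2 promoter, a heart-specific promoter that is not itself annotated, and it allows carriers to be identified. Two reverse-oriented SV40 poly(A) signals sit near the 3′ loxP site, and a φC31 attB site lies just outside it.
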