Features (pLannotate 1.2.2; 25 found; start..end, strand, type, name):
    457..475     -  promoter       T7 Φ3.8 promoter (fragment): weak promoter for bacteriophage T7 RNA polymerase
    532..553     +  protein_bind   CAP binding site: CAP binding activates transcription in the presence of cAMP. E. coli catabolite activator protein
    568..598     +  promoter       lac promoter: promoter for the E. coli lac operon
    606..622     +  protein_bind   lac operator: The lac repressor binds to the lac operator to inhibit transcription in E. coli. This inhibition can be relieved by adding lactose or isopropyl-β-D-thiogalactopyranoside (IPTG). lac repressor encoded by lacI
    667..685     +  promoter       T3 promoter: promoter for bacteriophage T3 RNA polymerase
    701..724     +  misc_feature   MCS (fragment): pBluescript multiple cloning site
    733..751     -  promoter       T7 promoter: promoter for bacteriophage T7 RNA polymerase
    759..914     +  CDS            lacZα (fragment): LacZα fragment of β-galactosidase; lacZ fragment
    989..1022    +  protein_bind   loxP: Cre-mediated recombination occurs in the 8-bp core sequence (GCATACAT). Cre recombinase
   1198..1254    +  CDS            P2A: 2A peptide from porcine teschovirus-1 polyprotein Eukaryotic ribosomes fail to insert a peptide bond between the Gly and Pro residues, yielding separate polypeptides.
   1261..1698    +  CDS            GAL4 DNA binding domain: DNA binding domain of the GAL4 transcriptional activator; Saccharomyces cerevisiae GAL4 (truncated)
   1735..1908    +  CDS            VP16 AD (fragment): transcriptional activation domain of herpes simplex virus protein VP16 (Triezenberg et al., 1988; Cousens et al., 1989); UL48
   2570..2586    +  promoter       LEU2 promoter (fragment): S. cerevisiae LEU2
   3665..4378    +  CDS            TagGFP2: TagGFP2 is a basic (constitutively fluorescent) green fluorescent protein published in 2008, derived from Aequorea macrodactyla. It is reported to be a very rapidly-maturing monomer with low acid sensitivity.
   4387..4611    +  polyA_signal   bGH poly(A) signal: bovine growth hormone polyadenylation signal
   4615..4632    +  promoter       SV40 promoter (fragment): SV40 enhancer and early promoter
   4681..4762    -  polyA_signal   SV40 poly(A) signal: SV40 polyadenylation signal
   4785..4852    -  CDS            large T antigen (fragment): large T antigen from SV40 (simian virus 40)
   4886..4967    -  polyA_signal   SV40 poly(A) signal: SV40 polyadenylation signal
   4990..5057    -  CDS            large T antigen (fragment): large T antigen from SV40 (simian virus 40)
   5116..5149    +  protein_bind   loxP: Cre-mediated recombination occurs in the 8-bp core sequence (GCATACAT). Cre recombinase
   5191..5224    -  protein_bind   attB: minimal attB site for the φC31 integrase (Groth et al., 2000) phage φC31 integrase
   5404..5422    +  promoter       T7 promoter: promoter for bacteriophage T7 RNA polymerase
   5709..6518    +  CDS            KanR: aminoglycoside phosphotransferase; aph(3')-Ia; confers resistance to kanamycin in bacteria or G418 (Geneticin®) in eukaryotes
   6661..70      +  rep_origin     ori (across the origin): high-copy-number ColE1/pMB1/pBR322/pUC origin of replication
>Addgene plasmid #188024 | GBH-2aG4-cmlc2GFP.3 | addgene full sequence | sequence record 380895 | Addgene NGS Result
CGGGTTTCGCCACCTCTGACTTGAGCGTCGATTTTTGTGATGCTCGTCAGGGGGGCGGAGCCTATGGAAA
AACGCCAGCAACGCGGCCTTTTTACGGTTCCTGGCCTTTTGCTGGCCTTTTGCTCACATGTTCTTTCCTG
CGTTATCCCCTGATTCTGTGGATAACCGTATTACCGCCTTTGAGTGAGCTGATACCGCTCGCCGCAGCCG
AACGACCGAGCGCAGCGAGTCAGTGAGCGAGGAAGCGGAACAGATTTAAATGGTACCGAGCAGAGGTGTA
AAAAGTACTCAAAAATTTTACTCAAGTGAAAGTACAAGTACTTAGGGAAAATTTTACTCAATTAAAAGTA
AAAGTATCTGGCTAGAATCTTACTTGAGTAAAAGTAAAAAAGTACTCCATTAAAATTGTACTTGAGTATT
AAGGAAGTAAAAGTAAAAGCAAGAAAGAAAACTAGAGTGGTCTCCCTTTAGTGAGGGTCAATTGATGGGA
GGCGTTCGGGCCACAGCGGACACGCAGGTGCGCAACGCAATTAATGTGAGTTAGCTCACTCATTAGGCAC
CCCAGGCTTTACACTTTATGCTTCCGGCTCGTATGTTGTGTGGAATTGTGAGCGGATAACAATTTCACAC
AGGAAACAGCTATGACCATGATTACGCCAAGCGCGCAATTAACCCTCACTAAAGGGAACAAAAGCTGGAG
GACCTCGAGGGGGGGCCCGGTACCCAATTCGCCCTATAGTGAGTCGTATTACGCGCGCTCACTGGCCGTC
GTTTTACAACGTCGTGACTGGGAAAACCCTGGCGTTACCCAACTTAATCGCCTTGCAGCACATCCCCCTT
TCGCCAGCTGGCGTAATAGCGAAGAGGCCCGCACCGATCGCCCTTCCCAACAGTTGCGCAGCCTGAATGG
CGAATGGACCTGCCACACTTCCTTGCTAGACAATGGGCCCATAACTTTAAATAATGCCAATTATTTAAAG
TTACTATCATAACTTCGTATAGCATACATTATACGAAGTTATACCTAGGCTTACCACCCACTAGCGGTCA
GACTGCAGATTGCAGCACGAAACAGGAAGCTGACTCCACATGGTCACATGCTCACTGAAGTGTTGACTTC
CCTGACAGCTGTGCACTTTCTAAACCGGTTTTCTCATTCATTTACAGCAGCCGGAATTCACCCGGGTACC
GGAAGGTGCCACGAACTTCTCTCTGTTAAAGCAAGCAGGAGACGTGGAAGAAAACCCCGGTCCTTCTAGA
AAGCTACTGTCTTCTATCGAACAAGCATGCGATATTTGCCGACTTAAAAAGCTCAAGTGCTCCAAAGAAA
AACCGAAGTGCGCCAAGTGTCTGAAGAACAACTGGGAGTGTCGCTACTCTCCCAAAACCAAAAGGTCTCC
GCTGACTAGGGCACATCTGACAGAAGTGGAATCAAGGCTAGAAAGACTGGAACAGCTATTTCTACTGATT
TTTCCTCGAGAAGACCTTGACATGATTTTGAAAATGGATTCTTTACAGGATATAAAAGCATTGTTAACAG
GATTATTTGTACAAGATAATGTGAATAAAGATGCCGTCACAGATAGATTGGCTTCAGTGGAGACTGATAT
GCCTCTAACATTGAGACAGCATAGAATAAGTGCGACATCATCATCGGAAGAGAGTAGTAACAAAGGTCAA
AGACAGTTGACTGTATCGTCGAGGTCGACCCCGGGAATACAGATCTCTCGAGCCGCCCCCCCGACCGATG
TCAGCCTGGGGGACGAGCTCCACTTAGACGGCGAGGACGTGGCGATGGCGCATGCCGACGCGCTAGACGA
TTTCGATCTGGACATGTTGGGGGACGGGGATTCCCCGGGTCCGGGATTTACCCCCCACGACTCCGCCCCC
TACGGCGCTCTGGATATGTAACTAGTAATTAAGTCTCAGCCACCGTTAACTGAACATGTCAAAACCTGTG
GAGACTGTTGAGATTTGATGTTCTGAAAAGATAAAGCCTATAAATAAAATGTTGCCCAAATTTCCTGCCT
GATGTTTTTCTTTGTCTTTGCTACATGGCTTTGCTGCTCGGATCGGCTCACTCTGTGTATGCCACGTTCA
CTTTGTACTCTCCTTCTCACGGTAGGTTTATTATTTTTAGATGTGCAGTTAGTTTCTGTGAAATAACACA
CCACACACTGATATTGTCTGTGCATTGACTTGGTGAGTGCACATTGTTTTTGATCTTGACATATTTATAT
TTGATTGATCAGGTGAACTGTGTGAATCTAAAGTGCTCCATACAGATGTTCTGCATTGAAAATATTCTCA
TTTTATTAGTGGAAGTGAGTGTATGCCACATCCAATCAATTTCAGCAAACACCCCAGTATGATTTAATGC
AAAAAAATGAAGGTATCAAACACGCATTACTACTTTGCAGTTAAATATTTAACATTTATTCCAACACGAA
AAAAAGCAGTAAATAACACTTTGACAAACACGTCAGGACATCTTATTTTTGTCACCCTCACAGGCAATTT
AGTATAATATATTATATATATATATATATCATATAATAATATTCAGTATAATATATATATATATATCATA
TTATAATATTCAGTATAATATAAAACACAAACACATATATGTATAATATAATATAACATTTTTATTTATT
GAGATGCCTCTATGGACCGTGTTATAAGAAGTAAAGATCAGGAGAAGTAAACATGAAGTGTAATTATGAA
TACTGATGTTAAATTAAGCTATGATGAGTTTTCACTGTTAATTTACCATCTCAATTAAATGTTGATGCCT
CCATGACCAAGTTAAGCAGATGAGACTGAGGACAACTGTAGAAGACAAGATGTTCACTTTGCTGAATATA
GCTGGCTTGACAGTTATCTATGACTCTATAAATATATATATATTTTTTTTTTTATAAAATGATTTATTTA
TAACTATATATCCATTTCTCAGACAGGTGCTTCATATCCCTCACTCCCGTAGCTGTCCATGCTGGATCTG
TCCCCGTTGTTTTTAAAAAGCTAAATAAGTTATTAACATGACTGCATCCAGCGAGCCAAACCTGTCTGGT
GTACAGCTACCAGAGAAGCTTGAGATCCTAGTCACCGGCGGCATTCATCCATCCTTTTCATCCCTCAAAT
CTCTCATTCACGTCCCCCTCCCCATCTGCACACTTTATCTCATTTTCCACCCTGCTGGAATCTGAGCACT
TGTGCAGTTATCAGGGCTCCTGTATTTAGGAGGCTCTGGGTGTCCATGTAGGGGACGAACAGAAACACTG
CAGACCTTTATAGAAGAACAAATGATAAGAGTCCTCATACATAAAGACTCCATTAGAAACGTCAGTGACC
CAGGAGCCCAGACCAACAGCAAAGCAGACAGTGAAGGATCCACAGCCTGACTAACTCGACAAACCCCCCC
AAACCTAAGGTGAGTTGATCTTTAAGCTTTTTACATTTTCAGCTCGCATATATCAATTCGCGCGCATTGT
CACACTAGCACCCACTAGCGGTCAGACTGCAGATTGCAGCACGAAACAGGAAGCTGACTCCACATGGTCA
CATGCTCACTGAAGTGTTGACTTCCCTGACAGCTGTGCACTTTCTAAACCGGTTTTCTCATTCATTTACA
GTTCAGCCGGAATTCCTCGAGACCATGAGCGGAGGTGAGGAGCTGTTCGCCGGCATCGTGCCCGTGCTGA
TCGAGCTGGACGGCGACGTGCACGGCCACAAGTTCAGCGTGCGCGGCGAGGGCGAGGGCGACGCCGACTA
CGGCAAGCTGGAGATCAAGTTCATCTGCACCACCGGCAAGCTGCCCGTGCCCTGGCCCACCCTGGTGACC
ACCCTCTGCTACGGCATCCAGTGCTTCGCCCGCTACCCCGAGCACATGAAGATGAACGACTTCTTCAAGA
GCGCCATGCCCGAGGGCTACATCCAGGAGCGCACCATCCAGTTCCAGGACGACGGCAAGTACAAGACCCG
CGGCGAGGTGAAGTTCGAGGGCGACACCCTGGTGAACCGCATCGAGCTGAAGGGCAAGGACTTCAAGGAG
GACGGCAACATCCTGGGCCACAAGCTGGAGTACAGCTTCAACAGCCACAACGTGTACATCCGCCCCGACA
AGGCCAACAACGGCCTGGAGGCTAACTTCAAGACCCGCCACAACATCGAGGGCGGCGGCGTGCAGCTGGC
CGACCACTACCAGACCAACGTGCCCCTGGGCGACGGCCCCGTGCTGATCCCCATCAACCACTACCTGAGC
ACTCAGACCAAGATCAGCAAGGACCGCAACGAGGCCCGCGACCACATGGTGCTCCTGGAGTCCTTCAGCG
CCTGCTGCCACACCCACGGCATGGACGAGCTGTATAGGTAATAGATCTGTGCCTTCTAGTTGCCAGCCAT
CTGTTGTTTGCCCCTCCCCCGTGCCTTCCTTGACCCTGGAAGGTGCCACTCCCACTGTCCTTTCCTAATA
AAATGAGGAAATTGCATCGCATTGTCTGAGTAGGTGTCATTCTATTCTGGGGGGTGGGGTGGGGCAGGAC
AGCAAGGGGGAGGATTGGGAAGACAATAGCAGGCATGCTGGGGATGCGGTGGGCTCTATGGCTTCTGAGG
CGGAAAGAACCAAAGGGCGAATTAATTCATTGATGAGTTTGGACAAACCACAACTAGAATGCAGTGAAAA
AAATGCTTTATTTGTGAAATTTGTGATGCTATTGCTTTATTTGTAACCATTATAAGCTGCAATAAACAAG
TTAACAACAACAATTGCATTCATTTTATGTTTCAGGTTCAGGGGGAGGTGTGGGAGGTTTTTTAAAGCAA
GTAAAACCTCTACAAATGTGGTCATTGATGAGTTTGGACAAACCACAACTAGAATGCAGTGAAAAAAATG
CTTTATTTGTGAAATTTGTGATGCTATTGCTTTATTTGTAACCATTATAAGCTGCAATAAACAAGTTAAC
AACAACAATTGCATTCATTTTATGTTTCAGGTTCAGGGGGAGGTGTGGGAGGTTTTTTAAAGCAAGTAAA
ACCTCTACAAATGTGGTCATTCAGATCAATTAACCCTCACCCGGGCTAGCGATGCATGGGAGCTCAAGAC
GTCTGATAACTTCGTATAGCATACATTATACGAAGTTATCTACCTAACTTTAAATAATGCCAATTATTTA
AAGTTACTTCCGCGCCCGGGGAGCCCAAGGGCACGCCCTGGCACCTGACGTACGTTGTCTAGCAAGGAAG
TGAAGAGCTATCCGGATATATATGTATGTTATCATAACTGTACTGGCTATGTCAGGTGGTAATGACTGTA
ACGTTACGTTACTCGTTGTAGGCACGACATTGAATATGCTCTTCTCCGCTGTGGCCCGAACGCCTCCCGC
TAGCGATGGGATCTAATACGACTCACTATAGGGAGACCAAGGGAAAATAGAATGAAGTGATCTCCAAAAA
ATAAGTACTTTTTGACTGTAAATAAAATTGTAAGGAGTAAAAAGTACTTTTTTTTCTAAAAAAATGTAAT
TAAGTAAAAGTAAAAGTATTGATTTTTAATTGTACTCAAGTAAAGTAAAAATCCCCAAAAATAATACTTA
AGTACAGTAATCAAGTAAAATTACTCAAGTACTTTACACCTCTGGGATCCAGCTGCATCATGAACAATAA
AACTGTCTGCTTACATAAACAGTAATACAAGGGGTGTTATGAGCCATATTCAACGGGAAACGTCGAGGCC
GCGATTAAATTCCAACATGGATGCTGATTTATATGGGTATAAATGGGCTCGCGATAATGTCGGGCAATCA
GGTGCGACAATCTATCGCTTGTATGGGAAGCCCGATGCGCCAGAGTTGTTTCTGAAACATGGCAAAGGTA
GCGTTGCCAATGATGTTACAGATGAGATGGTCAGACTAAACTGGCTGACGGAATTTATGCCTCTTCCGAC
CATCAAGCATTTTATCCGTACTCCTGATGATGCATGGTTACTCACCACTGCGATCCCCGGAAAAACAGCA
TTCCAGGTATTAGAAGAATATCCTGATTCAGGTGAAAATATTGTTGATGCGCTGGCAGTGTTCCTGCGCC
GGTTGCATTCGATTCCTGTTTGTAATTGTCCTTTTAACAGCGATCGCGTATTTCGTCTCGCTCAGGCGCA
ATCACGAATGAATAACGGTTTGGTTGATGCGAGTGATTTTGATGACGAGCGTAATGGCTGGCCTGTTGAA
CAAGTCTGGAAAGAAATGCATAAACTTTTGCCATTCTCACCGGATTCAGTCGTCACTCATGGTGATTTCT
CACTTGATAACCTTATTTTTGACGAGGGGAAATTAATAGGTTGTATTGATGTTGGACGAGTCGGAATCGC
AGACCGATACCAGGATCTTGCCATCCTATGGAACTGCCTCGGTGAGTTTTCTCCTTCATTACAGAAACGG
CTTTTTCAAAAATATGGTATTGATAATCCTGATATGAATAAATTGCAGTTTCATTTGATGCTCGATGAGT
TTTTCTAATCAGAATTGGTTAATTGGTTGTAACACTGGCAAAAAGGATCTAGGTGAAGATCCTTTTTGAT
AATCTCATGACCAAAATCCCTTAACGTGAGTTTTCGTTCCACTGAGCGTCAGACCCCGTAGAAAAGATCA
AAGGATCTTCTTGAGATCCTTTTTTTCTGCGCGTAATCTGCTGCTTGCAAACAAAAAAACCACCGCTACC
AGCGGTGGTTTGTTTGCCGGATCAAGAGCTACCAACTCTTTTTCCGAAGGTAACTGGCTTCAGCAGAGCG
CAGATACCAAATACTGTTCTTCTAGTGTAGCCGTAGTTAGGCCACCACTTCAAGAACTCTGTAGCACCGC
CTACATACCTCGCTCTGCTAATCCTGTTACCAGTGGCTGCTGCCAGTGGCGATAAGTCGTGTCTTACCGG
GTTGGACTCAAGACGATAGTTACCGGATAAGGCGCAGCGGTCGGGCTGAACGGGGGGTTCGTGCACACAG
CCCAGCTTGGAGCGAACGACCTACACCGAACTGAGATACCTACAGCGTGAGCTATGAGAAAGCGCCACGG
TTCCCGAAGGGAGAAAGGCGGACAGGTATCCGGTAAGCGGCAGGGTCGGAACAGGAGAGCGCACGAGGGA
GCTTCCAGGGGGAAACGCCTGGTATCTTTATAGTCCTGT
